>Addgene plasmid #143180 | TFORF2234 | addgene full sequence | sequence record 397848 | Addgene NGS Result
TTAATGTAGTCTTATGCAATACTCTTGTAGTCTTGCAACATGGTAACGATGAGTTAGCAACATGCCTTAC
AAGGAGAGAAAAAGCACCGTGCATGCCGATTGGTGGAAGTAAGGTGGTACGATCGTGCCTTATTAGGAAG
GCAACAGACGGGTCTGACATGGATTGGACGAACCACTGAATTGCCGCATTGCAGAGATATTGTATTTAAG
TGCCTAGCTCGATACATAAACGGGTCTCTCTGGTTAGACCAGATCTGAGCCTGGGAGCTCTCTGGCTAAC
TAGGGAACCCACTGCTTAAGCCTCAATAAAGCTTGCCTTGAGTGCTTCAAGTAGTGTGTGCCCGTCTGTT
GTGTGACTCTGGTAACTAGAGATCCCTCAGACCCTTTTAGTCAGTGTGGAAAATCTCTAGCAGTGGCGCC
CGAACAGGGACTTGAAAGCGAAAGGGAAACCAGAGGAGCTCTCTCGACGCAGGACTCGGCTTGCTGAAGC
GCGCACGGCAAGAGGCGAGGGGCGGCGACTGGTGAGTACGCCAAAAATTTTGACTAGCGGAGGCTAGAAG
GAGAGAGATGGGTGCGAGAGCGTCAGTATTAAGCGGGGGAGAATTAGATCGCGATGGGAAAAAATTCGGT
TAAGGCCAGGGGGAAAGAAAAAATATAAATTAAAACATATAGTATGGGCAAGCAGGGAGCTAGAACGATT
CGCAGTTAATCCTGGCCTGTTAGAAACATCAGAAGGCTGTAGACAAATACTGGGACAGCTACAACCATCC
CTTCAGACAGGATCAGAAGAACTTAGATCATTATATAATACAGTAGCAACCCTCTATTGTGTGCATCAAA
GGATAGAGATAAAAGACACCAAGGAAGCTTTAGACAAGATAGAGGAAGAGCAAAACAAAAGTAAGACCAC
CGCACAGCAAGCGGCCGCTGATCTTCAGACCTGGAGGAGGAGATATGAGGGACAATTGGAGAAGTGAATT
ATATAAATATAAAGTAGTAAAAATTGAACCATTAGGAGTAGCACCCACCAAGGCAAAGAGAAGAGTGGTG
CAGAGAGAAAAAAGAGCAGTGGGAATAGGAGCTTTGTTCCTTGGGTTCTTGGGAGCAGCAGGAAGCACTA
TGGGCGCAGCGTCAATGACGCTGACGGTACAGGCCAGACAATTATTGTCTGGTATAGTGCAGCAGCAGAA
CAATTTGCTGAGGGCTATTGAGGCGCAACAGCATCTGTTGCAACTCACAGTCTGGGGCATCAAGCAGCTC
CAGGCAAGAATCCTGGCTGTGGAAAGATACCTAAAGGATCAACAGCTCCTGGGGATTTGGGGTTGCTCTG
GAAAACTCATTTGCACCACTGCTGTGCCTTGGAATGCTAGTTGGAGTAATAAATCTCTGGAACAGATTTG
GAATCACACGACCTGGATGGAGTGGGACAGAGAAATTAACAATTACACAAGCTTAATACACTCCTTAATT
GAAGAATCGCAAAACCAGCAAGAAAAGAATGAACAAGAATTATTGGAATTAGATAAATGGGCAAGTTTGT
GGAATTGGTTTAACATAACAAATTGGCTGTGGTATATAAAATTATTCATAATGATAGTAGGAGGCTTGGT
AGGTTTAAGAATAGTTTTTGCTGTACTTTCTATAGTGAATAGAGTTAGGCAGGGATATTCACCATTATCG
TTTCAGACCCACCTCCCAACCCCGAGGGGACCCATGCATTGCATCTCAATTAGTCAGCAACCAGGTGTGG
AAAGTCCCCAGGCTCCCCAGCAGGCAGAAGTATGCAAAGCATGCGTCTCAATTAGTCAGCAACCATAGTC
CCGCCCCTAACTCCGCCCATCCCGCCCCTAACTCCGCCCAGTTCCGCCCATTCTCCGCCCCATGGCTGAC
TAATTTTTTTTATTTATGCAGAGGCCGAGGCCGCCTCGGCCTCTGAGCTATTCCAGAAGTAGTGAGGAGG
CTTTTTTGGAGGCCTAGGCTTTTGCAAAAAGCTTTCTAGAGGTACCACCGGAGCTTACCATGACCGAGTA
CAAGCCCACGGTGCGCCTCGCCACCCGCGACGACGTCCCCAGGGCCGTACGCACCCTCGCCGCCGCGTTC
GCCGACTACCCCGCCACGCGCCACACCGTCGATCCGGACCGCCACATCGAGCGGGTCACCGAGCTGCAAG
AACTCTTCCTCACGCGCGTCGGGCTCGACATCGGCAAGGTGTGGGTCGCGGACGACGGCGCCGCCGTGGC
GGTCTGGACCACGCCGGAGAGCGTCGAAGCGGGGGCGGTGTTCGCCGAGATCGGCCCGCGCATGGCCGAG
TTGAGCGGTTCCCGGCTGGCCGCGCAGCAACAGATGGAAGGCCTCCTGGCGCCGCACCGGCCCAAGGAGC
CCGCGTGGTTCCTGGCCACCGTCGGCGTCTCGCCCGACCACCAGGGCAAGGGTCTGGGCAGCGCCGTCGT
GCTCCCCGGAGTGGAGGCGGCCGAGCGCGCCGGGGTGCCCGCCTTCCTGGAGACCTCCGCGCCCCGCAAC
CTCCCCTTCTACGAGCGGCTCGGCTTCACCGTCACCGCCGACGTCGAGGTGCCCGAAGGACCGCGCACCT
GGTGCATGACCCGCAAGCCCGGTGCCAGTTAACGAATTCTAGATCTTGAGACAAATGGCAGTATTCATCC
ACAATTTTAAAAGAAAAGGGGGGATTGGGGGGTACAGTGCAGGGGAAAGAATAGTAGACATAATAGCAAC
AGACATACAAACTAAAGAATTACAAAAACAAATTACAAAAATTCAAAATTTTCGGGTTTATTACAGGGAC
AGCAGAGATCCACTTTGGCGCCGGCTCGAGGCCTGCAGGTGCAAAGATGGATAAAGTTTTAAACAGAGAG
GAATCTTTGCAGCTAATGGACCTTCTAGGTCTTGAAAGGAGTGGGAATTGGCTCCGGTGCCCGTCAGTGG
GCAGAGCGCACATCGCCCACAGTCCCCGAGAAGTTGGGGGGAGGGGTCGGCAATTGAACCGGTGCCTAGA
GAAGGTGGCGCGGGGTAAACTGGGAAAGTGATGTCGTGTACTGGCTCCGCCTTTTTCCCGAGGGTGGGGG
AGAACCGTATATAAGTGCAGTAGTCGCCGTGAACGTTCTTTTTCGCAACGGGTTTGCCGCCAGAACACAG
GTAAGTGCCGTGTGTGGTTCCCGCGGGCCTGGCCTCTTTACGGGTTATGGCCCTTGCGTGCCTTGAATTA
CTTCCACCTGGCTGCAGTACGTGATTCTTGATCCCGAGCTTCGGGTTGGAAGTGGGTGGGAGAGTTCGAG
GCCTTGCGCTTAAGGAGCCCCTTCGCCTCGTGCTTGAGTTGAGGCCTGGCCTGGGCGCTGGGGCCGCCGC
GTGCGAATCTGGTGGCACCTTCGCGCCTGTCTCGCTGCTTTCGATAAGTCTCTAGCCATTTAAAATTTTT
GATGACCTGCTGCGACGCTTTTTTTCTGGCAAGATAGTCTTGTAAATGCGGGCCAAGATCTGCACACTGG
TATTTCGGTTTTTGGGGCCGCGGGCGGCGACGGGGCCCGTGCGTCCCAGCGCACATGTTCGGCGAGGCGG
GGCCTGCGAGCGCGGCCACCGAGAATCGGACGGGGGTAGTCTCAAGCTGGCCGGCCTGCTCTGGTGCCTG
GCCTCGCGCCGCCGTGTATCGCCCCGCCCTGGGCGGCAAGGCTGGCCCGGTCGGCACCAGTTGCGTGAGC
GGAAAGATGGCCGCTTCCCGGCCCTGCTGCAGGGAGCTCAAAATGGAGGACGCGGCGCTCGGGAGAGCGG
GCGGGTGAGTCACCCACACAAAGGAAAAGGGCCTTTCCGTCCTCAGCCGTCGCTTCATGTGACTCCACGG
AGTACCGGGCGCCGTCCAGGCACCTCGATTAGTTCTCGAGCTTTTGGAGTACGTCGTCTTTAGGTTGGGG
GGAGGGGTTTTATGCGATGGAGTTTCCCCACACTGAGTGGGTGGAGACTGAAGTTAGGCCAGCTTGGCAC
TTGATGTAATTCTCCTTGGAATTTGCCCTTTTTGAGTTTGGATCTTGGTTCATTCTCAAGCCTCAGACAG
TGGTTCAAAGTTTTTTTCTTCCATTTCAGGTGTCGTGAGGCTAGCACCGCCACCATGGCCTTGACTGACG
GCGGCTGGTGCTTGCCGAAGCGCTTCGGGGCCGCGGGTGCGGACGCCAGCGACTCCAGAGCCTTTCCAGC
GCGGGAGCCCTCCACGCCGCCTTCCCCCATCTCTTCCTCGTCCTCCTCCTGCTCCCGGGGCGGAGAGCGG
GGCCCCGGCGGCGCCAGCAACTGCGGGACGCCTCAGCTCGACACGGAGGCGGCGGCCGGACCCCCGGCCC
GCTCGCTGCTGCTCAGTTCCTACGCTTCGCATCCCTTCGGGGCTCCCCACGGACCTTCGGCGCCTGGGGT
CGCGGGCCCCGGGGGCAACCTGTCGAGCTGGGAGGACTTGCTGCTGTTCACTGACCTCGACCAAGCCGCG
ACCGCCAGCAAGCTGCTGTGGTCCAGCCGCGGCGCCAAGCTGAGCCCCTTCGCACCCGAGCAGCCGGAGG
AGATGTACCAGACCCTCGCCGCTCTCTCCAGCCAGGGTCCGGCCGCCTACGACGGCGCGCCCGGCGGCTT
CGTGCACTCTGCGGCCGCGGCGGCAGCAGCCGCGGCGGCGGCCAGCTCCCCGGTCTACGTGCCCACCACC
CGCGTGGGTTCCATGCTGCCCGGCCTACCGTACCACCTGCAGGGGTCGGGCAGTGGGCCAGCCAACCACG
CGGGCGGCGCGGGCGCGCACCCCGGCTGGCCTCAGGCCTCGGCCGACAGCCCTCCATACGGCAGCGGAGG
CGGCGCGGCTGGCGGCGGGGCCGCGGGGCCTGGCGGCGCTGGCTCAGCCGCGGCGCACGTCTCGGCGCGC
TTCCCCTACTCTCCCAGCCCGCCCATGGCCAACGGCGCCGCGCGGGAGCCGGGAGGCTACGCGGCGGCGG
GCAGTGGGGGCGCGGGAGGCGTGAGCGGCGGCGGCAGTAGCCTGGCGGCCATGGGCGGCCGCGAGCCCCA
GTACAGCTCGCTGTCGGCCGCGCGGCCGCTGAACGGGACGTACCACCACCACCACCACCACCACCACCAC
CATCCGAGCCCCTACTCGCCCTACGTGGGGGCGCCACTGACGCCTGCCTGGCCCGCCGGACCCTTCGAGA
CCCCGGTGCTGCACAGCCTGCAGAGCCGCGCCGGAGCCCCGCTCCCGGTGCCCCGGGGTCCCAGTGCAGA
CCTGCTGGAGGACCTGTCCGAGAGCCGCGAGTGCGTGAACTGCGGCTCCATCCAGACGCCGCTGTGGCGG
CGGGACGGCACCGGCCACTACCTGTGCAACGCCTGCGGGCTCTACAGCAAGATGAACGGCCTCAGCCGGC
CCCTCATCAAGCCGCAGAAGCGCGTGCCTTCATCACGGCGGCTTGGATTGTCCTGTGCCAACTGTCACAC
CACAACTACCACCTTATGGCGCAGAAACGCCGAGGGTGAACCCGTGTGCAATGCTTGTGGACTCTACATG
AAACTCCATGGGGTGCCCAGACCACTTGCTATGAAAAAAGAGGGAATTCAAACCAGGAAACGAAAACCTA
AGAACATAAATAAATCAAAGACTTGCTCTGGTAATAGCAATAATTCCATTCCCATGACTCCAACTTCCAC
CTCTTCTAACTCAGATGATTGCAGCAAAAATACTTCCCCCACAACACAACCTACAGCCTCAGGGGCGGGT
GCCCCGGTGATGACTGGTGCGGGAGAGAGCACCAATCCCGAGAACAGCGAGCTCAAGTATTCGGGTCAAG
ATGGGCTCTACATAGGCGTCAGTCTCGCCTCGCCGGCCGAAGTCACGTCCTCCGTGCGACCGGATTCCTG
GTGCGCCCTGGCCCTGGCCTAGTAATGAACTAGTCCGTAACTTGAAAGTATTTCGATTTCTTGGCTTTAT
ATATCTTGTGGAAAGGACGATTACTGAATCGTCTTTGATCTCTTACGCGTTAAGTCGACAATCAACCTCT
GGATTACAAAATTTGTGAAAGATTGACTGGTATTCTTAACTATGTTGCTCCTTTTACGCTATGTGGATAC
GCTGCTTTAATGCCTTTGTATCATGCTATTGCTTCCCGTATGGCTTTCATTTTCTCCTCCTTGTATAAAT
CCTGGTTGCTGTCTCTTTATGAGGAGTTGTGGCCCGTTGTCAGGCAACGTGGCGTGGTGTGCACTGTGTT
TGCTGACGCAACCCCCACTGGTTGGGGCATTGCCACCACCTGTCAGCTCCTTTCCGGGACTTTCGCTTTC
CCCCTCCCTATTGCCACGGCGGAACTCATCGCCGCCTGCCTTGCCCGCTGCTGGACAGGGGCTCGGCTGT
TGGGCACTGACAATTCCGTGGTGTTGTCGGGGAAATCATCGTCCTTTCCTTGGCTGCTCGCCTGTGTTGC
CACCTGGATTCTGCGCGGGACGTCCTTCTGCTACGTCCCTTCGGCCCTCAATCCAGCGGACCTTCCTTCC
CGCGGCCTGCTGCCGGCTCTGCGGCCTCTTCCGCGTCTTCGCCTTCGCCCTCAGACGAGTCGGATCTCCC
TTTGGGCCGCCTCCCCGCGTCGACTTTAAGACCAATGACTTACAAGGCAGCTGTAGATCTTAGCCACTTT
TTAAAAGAAAAGGGGGGACTGGAAGGGCTAATTCACTCCCAACGAAGACAAGATCTGCTTTTTGCTTGTA
CTGGGTCTCTCTGGTTAGACCAGATCTGAGCCTGGGAGCTCTCTGGCTAACTAGGGAACCCACTGCTTAA
GCCTCAATAAAGCTTGCCTTGAGTGCTTCAAGTAGTGTGTGCCCGTCTGTTGTGTGACTCTGGTAACTAG
AGATCCCTCAGACCCTTTTAGTCAGTGTGGAAAATCTCTAGCAGTACGTATAGTAGTTCATGTCATCTTA
TTATTCAGTATTTATAACTTGCAAAGAAATGAATATCAGAGAGTGAGAGGAACTTGTTTATTGCAGCTTA
TAATGGTTACAAATAAAGCAATAGCATCACAAATTTCACAAATAAAGCATTTTTTTCACTGCATTCTAGT
TGTGGTTTGTCCAAACTCATCAATGTATCTTATCATGTCTGGCTCTAGCTATCCCGCCCCTAACTCCGCC
CATCCCGCCCCTAACTCCGCCCAGTTCCGCCCATTCTCCGCCCCATGGCTGACTAATTTTTTTTATTTAT
GCAGAGGCCGAGGCCGCCTCGGCCTCTGAGCTATTCCAGAAGTAGTGAGGAGGCTTTTTTGGAGGCCTAG
GGACGTACCCAATTCGCCCTATAGTGAGTCGTATTACGCGCGCTCACTGGCCGTCGTTTTACAACGTCGT
GACTGGGAAAACCCTGGCGTTACCCAACTTAATCGCCTTGCAGCACATCCCCCTTTCGCCAGCTGGCGTA
ATAGCGAAGAGGCCCGCACCGATCGCCCTTCCCAACAGTTGCGCAGCCTGAATGGCGAATGGG
[124 nt withheld, positions 7484-7607]
C
[91 nt withheld, positions 7609-7699]
A
[49 nt withheld, positions 7701-7749]
CCTTTGACGTTGGAGTCCACGTTCTTT
[37 nt withheld, positions 7777-7813]
ACCCTATCTCGGTCTATTCTTTTGATTTATAAGGGATTTTGCCGATTTCGGCCTATTGGTTAAAAAATGA
GCTGATTTAACAAAAATTTAACGCGAATTTTAACAAAATATTAACGCTTACAATTTAGGTGGCACTTTTC
GGGGAAATGTGCGCGGAACCCCTATTTGTTTATTTTTCTAAATACATTCAAATATGTATCCGCTCATGAG
ACAATAACCCTGATAAATGCTTCAATAATATTGAAAAAGGAAGAGTATGAGTATTCAACATTTCCGTGTC
GCCCTTATTCCCTTTTTTGCGGCATTTTGCCTTCCTGTTTTTGCTCACCCAGAAACGCTGGTGAAAGTAA
AAGATGCTGAAGATCAGTTGGGTGCACGAGTGGGTTACATCGAACTGGATCTCAACAGCGGTAAGATCCT
TGAGAGTTTTCGCCCCGAAGAACGTTTTCCAATGATGAGCACTTTTAAAGTTCTGCTATGTGGCGCGGTA
TTATCCCGTATTGACGCCGGGCAAGAGCAACTCGGTCGCCGCATACACTATTCTCAGAATGACTTGGTTG
AGTACTCACCAGTCACAGAAAAGCATCTTACGGATGGCATGACAGTAAGAGAATTATGCAGTGCTGCCAT
AACCATGAGTGATAACACTGCGGCCAACTTACTTCTGACAACGATCGGAGGACCGAAGGAGCTAACCGCT
TTTTTGCACAACATGGGGGATCATGTAACTCGCCTTGATCGTTGGGAACCGGAGCTGAATGAAGCCATAC
CAAACGACGAGCGTGACACCACGATGCCTGTAGCAATGGCAACAACGTTGCGCAAACTATTAACTGGCGA
ACTACTTACTCTAGCTTCCCGGCAACAATTAATAGACTGGATGGAGGCGGATAAAGTTGCAGGACCACTT
CTGCGCTCGGCCCTTCCGGCTGGCTGGTTTATTGCTGATAAATCTGGAGCCGGTGAGCGTGGGTCTCGCG
GTATCATTGCAGCACTGGGGCCAGATGGTAAGCCCTCCCGTATCGTAGTTATCTACACGACGGGGAGTCA
GGCAACTATGGATGAACGAAATAGACAGATCGCTGAGATAGGTGCCTCACTGATTAAGCATTGGTAACTG
TCAGACCAAGTTTACTCATATATACTTTAGATTGATTTAAAACTTCATTTTTAATTTAAAAGGATCTAGG
TGAAGATCCTTTTTGATAATCTCATGACCAAAATCCCTTAACGTGAGTTTTCGTTCCACTGAGCGTCAGA
CCCCGTAGAAAAGATCAAAGGATCTTCTTGAGATCCTTTTTTTCTGCGCGTAATCTGCTGCTTGCAAACA
AAAAAACCACCGCTACCAGCGGTGGTTTGTTTGCCGGATCAAGAGCTACCAACTCTTTTTCCGAAGGTAA
CTGGCTTCAGCAGAGCGCAGATACCAAATACTGTTCTTCTAGTGTAGCCGTAGTTAGGCCACCACTTCAA
GAACTCTGTAGCACCGCCTACATACCTCGCTCTGCTAATCCTGTTACCAGTGGCTGCTGCCAGTGGCGAT
AAGTCGTGTCTTACCGGGTTGGACTCAAGACGATAGTTACCGGATAAGGCGCAGCGGTCGGGCTGAACGG
GGGGTTCGTGCACACAGCCCAGCTTGGAGCGAACGACCTACACCGAACTGAGATACCTACAGCGTGAGCT
ATGAGAAAGCGCCACGCTTCCCGAAGGGAGAAAGGCGGACAGGTATCCGGTAAGCGGCAGGGTCGGAACA
GGAGAGCGCACGAGGGAGCTTCCAGGGGGAAACGCCTGGTATCTTTATAGTCCTGTCGGGTTTCGCCACC
TCTGACTTGAGCGTCGATTTTTGTGATGCTCGTCAGGGGGGCGGAGCCTATGGAAAAACGCCAGCAACGC
GGCCTTTTTACGGTTCCTGGCCTTTTGCTGGCCTTTTGCTCACATGTTCTTTCCTGCGTTATCCCCTGAT
TCTGTGGATAACCGTATTACCGCCTTTGAGTGAGCTGATACCGCTCGCCGCAGCCGAACGACCGAGCGCA
GCGAGTCAGTGAGCGAGGAAGCGGAAGAGCGCCCAATACGCAAACCGCCTCTCCCCGCGCGTTGGCCGAT
TCATTAATGCAGCTGGCACGACAGGTTTCCCGACTGGAAAGCGGGCAGTGAGCGCAACGCAATTAATGTG
AGTTAGCTCACTCATTAGGCACCCCAGGCTTTACACTTTATGCTTCCGGCTCGTATGTTGTGTGGAATTG
TGAGCGGATAACAATTTCACACAGGAAACAGCTATGACCATGATTACGCCAAGCGCGCAATTAACCCTCA
CTAAAGGGAACAAAAGCTGGAGCTGCAAGC
Features (pLannotate 1.2.2; 31 found; start..end, strand, type, name):
      5..231     +  promoter       RSV promoter: Rous sarcoma virus enhancer/promoter
    232..412     +  LTR            5' LTR (truncated): truncated 5' long terminal repeat (LTR) from HIV-1
    459..584     +  misc_feature   HIV-1 Ψ: packaging signal of human immunodeficiency virus type 1
    568..931     +  CDS            HIV-1 gag (fragment): gag protein from human immunodeficiency virus 1; gag
   1077..1310    +  misc_feature   RRE: The Rev response element (RRE) of HIV-1 allows for Rev-dependent mRNA export from the nucleus to the cytoplasm.
   1687..1713    +  CDS            Rev (fragment): human immunodeficiency virus 1 (HIV-1) Rev protein; rev; enhances nuclear export of unspliced and incompletely spliced viral mRNAs
   1720..1743    +  promoter       SV40 promoter (fragment): SV40 early promoter
   1744..1815    +  promoter       SV40 promoter (fragment): SV40 enhancer and early promoter
   1839..1974    +  rep_origin     SV40 ori: SV40 origin of replication
   2020..2616    +  CDS            PuroR (fragment): puromycin N-acetyltransferase; pac from Streptomyces; confers resistance to puromycin
   2665..2782    +  misc_feature   cPPT/CTS: central polypurine tract and central termination sequence of HIV-1
   2847..2913    +  CDS            small t antigen (fragment): SV40 (simian virus 40) small t antigen
   2920..4098    +  promoter       EF-1α promoter: strong constitutive promoter for human elongation factor EF-1α
   4115..5899    +  CDS            GATA6: GATA6_HUMAN - Experimental evidence at protein level: Swiss-Prot protein existence level 1. Transcriptional activator (PubMed:19666519, PubMed:27756709, PubMed:22750565, PubMed:22824924). Regulates SEMA3C and PLXNA2 (PubMed:19666519). Involved in gene regulation specifically in the gastric epithelium (PubMed:9315713). May regulate genes that protect epithelial cells from bacterial infection (PubMed:16968778). Involved in bone morphogenetic protein (BMP)-mediated cardiac-specific gene expression (By similarity). Binds to BMP response element (BMPRE) DNA sequences within cardiac activating regio
   5915..5968    +  promoter       U6 promoter (fragment): RNA polymerase III promoter for human U6 snRNA
   6010..6598    +  misc_feature   WPRE: woodchuck hepatitis virus posttranscriptional regulatory element
   6649..6668    +  misc_feature   cPPT/CTS (fragment): central polypurine tract and central termination sequence of HIV-1
   6670..6903    +  LTR            3' LTR (ΔU3): self-inactivating 3' long terminal repeat (LTR) from HIV-1
   6981..7102    +  polyA_signal   SV40 poly(A) signal: SV40 polyadenylation signal
   7142..7277    +  rep_origin     SV40 ori: SV40 origin of replication
   7298..7316    -  promoter       T7 promoter: promoter for bacteriophage T7 RNA polymerase
   7324..7479    +  CDS            lacZα (fragment): LacZα fragment of β-galactosidase; lacZ fragment
   7484..7912    +  rep_origin     f1 ori (sequence partly withheld): f1 bacteriophage origin of replication; arrow indicates direction of (+) strand synthesis
   7965..8069    +  promoter       AmpR promoter: bla
   8070..8930    +  CDS            AmpR: β-lactamase; bla; confers resistance to ampicillin, carbenicillin, and related antibiotics
   9101..9689    +  rep_origin     ori: high-copy-number ColE1/pMB1/pBR322/pUC origin of replication
   9872..9964    +  CDS            lacI (fragment): lac repressor; lacI; The lac repressor binds to the lac operator to inhibit transcription in E. coli. This inhibition can be relieved by adding lactose or isopropyl-β-D-thiogalactopyranoside (IPTG).
   9977..9998    +  protein_bind   CAP binding site: CAP binding activates transcription in the presence of cAMP. E. coli catabolite activator protein
  10013..10043   +  promoter       lac promoter: promoter for the E. coli lac operon
  10051..10067   +  protein_bind   lac operator: The lac repressor binds to the lac operator to inhibit transcription in E. coli. This inhibition can be relieved by adding lactose or isopropyl-β-D-thiogalactopyranoside (IPTG). lac repressor encoded by lacI
  10112..10130   +  promoter       T3 promoter: promoter for bacteriophage T3 RNA polymerase
