[The description below was written by a language model from this plasmid's Addgene catalogue record and pLannotate feature annotations shown in this document.]
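Description:
TFORF2234 is a lentiviral mammalian expression plasmid built on the pLX_TRC317 backbone and carrying the human GATA6 open reading frame. It belongs to a collection of barcoded transcription factor overexpression vectors. It is propagated in E. coli through a high-copy ColE1/pUC-type origin with ampicillin selection (AmpR under its own bla promoter), and an f1 origin is also present. The depositor notes that the plasmid can recombine in bacteria, as is common for LTR-containing vectors, and that the ORF portion was made by gene synthesis.

The transfer cassette follows a third-generation, self-inactivating design. An RSV promoter replaces the U3 region of a truncated HIV-1 5' LTR to drive genomic RNA production in packaging cells. It is followed by the Ψ packaging signal with a gag fragment, the Rev response element for nuclear export of unspliced RNA, and a cPPT/CTS, which aids nuclear import of the viral genome. The 3' LTR is ΔU3, so the integrated provirus lacks LTR promoter activity. Within the provirus, an SV40 early promoter/origin region sits upstream of the puromycin N-acetyltransferase gene, allowing selection of transduced cells. A separate EF-1α promoter drives constitutive expression of GATA6, a GATA-family transcriptional activator. A WPRE downstream of the ORF enhances transcript stability and expression.

According to the catalogue entry, each vector in the collection carries a unique 24-bp barcode, although this barcode is not annotated in the feature table. The barcode allows the delivered transcription factor to be identified in pooled screens. The associated work applies these screens to directed differentiation.
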