Addgene plasmid #143180: TFORF2234
Purpose: Lentiviral vector for overexpressing transcription factor ORFs with unique 24-bp barcodes. Barcodes facilitate identification of transcription factors in pooled screens.
Depositing lab: Feng Zhang. Depositing organization: Broad Institute. Publication: A transcription factor atlas of directed differentiation. Joung J, Ma S, Tay T, Geiger-Schuller KR, Kirchgatterer PC, Verdine VK, Guo B, Arias-Garcia MA, Allen WE, Singh A, Kuksenko O, Abudayyeh OO, Gootenberg JS, Fu Z, Macrae RK, Buenrostro JD, Regev A, Zhang F. Cell. 2023 Jan 5;186(1):209-229.e26. doi: 10.1016/j.cell.2022.11.026. PubMed 36608654.
Backbone
  Vector backbone: pLX_TRC317
  Backbone manufacturer: Broad Institute Genetic Perturbation Platform
  Backbone size w/o insert (bp): 8264
  Vector type: Mammalian Expression, Lentiviral
  Selectable markers: Puromycin
Growth in bacteria
  Bacterial resistance: Ampicillin, 100 μg/mL
  Growth temperature: 37°C
  Growth strain: NEB Stable
  Copy number: High Copy
Gene/Insert
  Gene/Insert name: GATA6
  Species: H. sapiens (human)
  Insert size (bp): 1889
  Entrez Gene: GATA6
  Promoter: EF1a
  Cloning method: Unknown
  Sequencing primers: 5′ GGGTGGAGACTGAAGTTAGGCCAG; 3′ CACATAGCGTAAAAGGAGCAACATAG
Terms and licenses: Academic/Nonprofit Terms; Industry Terms: Not Available to Industry
Depositor comments: NM_005257,ENST00000269216,ENST00000581694 . The transcription factor ORF portion of this plasmid was synthesized by Genewiz. Please test multiple small colonies in case of plasmid recombination. To make this collection available in a timely manner, a portion of this collection was not fully sequenced by Addgene. If an Addgene verified full plasmid sequence is not available, please contact us prior to placing an order to request the full sequence.
How to cite: TFORF2234 was a gift from Feng Zhang (Addgene plasmid # 143180 ; http://n2t.net/addgene:143180 ; RRID:Addgene_143180)
