>Addgene plasmid #143180 | TFORF2234 | depositor partial sequence | sequence record 281678 | Insert
ACCGCCACCATGGCCTTGACTGACGGCGGCTGGTGCTTGCCGAAGCGCTTCGGGGCCGCGGGTGCGGACG
CCAGCGACTCCAGAGCCTTTCCAGCGCGGGAGCCCTCCACGCCGCCTTCCCCCATCTCTTCCTCGTCCTC
CTCCTGCTCCCGGGGCGGAGAGCGGGGCCCCGGCGGCGCCAGCAACTGCGGGACGCCTCAGCTCGACACG
GAGGCGGCGGCCGGACCCCCGGCCCGCTCGCTGCTGCTCAGTTCCTACGCTTCGCATCCCTTCGGGGCTC
CCCACGGACCTTCGGCGCCTGGGGTCGCGGGCCCCGGGGGCAACCTGTCGAGCTGGGAGGACTTGCTGCT
GTTCACTGACCTCGACCAAGCCGCGACCGCCAGCAAGCTGCTGTGGTCCAGCCGCGGCGCCAAGCTGAGC
CCCTTCGCACCCGAGCAGCCGGAGGAGATGTACCAGACCCTCGCCGCTCTCTCCAGCCAGGGTCCGGCCG
CCTACGACGGCGCGCCCGGCGGCTTCGTGCACTCTGCGGCCGCGGCGGCAGCAGCCGCGGCGGCGGCCAG
CTCCCCGGTCTACGTGCCCACCACCCGCGTGGGTTCCATGCTGCCCGGCCTACCGTACCACCTGCAGGGG
TCGGGCAGTGGGCCAGCCAACCACGCGGGCGGCGCGGGCGCGCACCCCGGCTGGCCTCAGGCCTCGGCCG
ACAGCCCTCCATACGGCAGCGGAGGCGGCGCGGCTGGCGGCGGGGCCGCGGGGCCTGGCGGCGCTGGCTC
AGCCGCGGCGCACGTCTCGGCGCGCTTCCCCTACTCTCCCAGCCCGCCCATGGCCAACGGCGCCGCGCGG
GAGCCGGGAGGCTACGCGGCGGCGGGCAGTGGGGGCGCGGGAGGCGTGAGCGGCGGCGGCAGTAGCCTGG
CGGCCATGGGCGGCCGCGAGCCCCAGTACAGCTCGCTGTCGGCCGCGCGGCCGCTGAACGGGACGTACCA
CCACCACCACCACCACCACCACCACCATCCGAGCCCCTACTCGCCCTACGTGGGGGCGCCACTGACGCCT
GCCTGGCCCGCCGGACCCTTCGAGACCCCGGTGCTGCACAGCCTGCAGAGCCGCGCCGGAGCCCCGCTCC
CGGTGCCCCGGGGTCCCAGTGCAGACCTGCTGGAGGACCTGTCCGAGAGCCGCGAGTGCGTGAACTGCGG
CTCCATCCAGACGCCGCTGTGGCGGCGGGACGGCACCGGCCACTACCTGTGCAACGCCTGCGGGCTCTAC
AGCAAGATGAACGGCCTCAGCCGGCCCCTCATCAAGCCGCAGAAGCGCGTGCCTTCATCACGGCGGCTTG
GATTGTCCTGTGCCAACTGTCACACCACAACTACCACCTTATGGCGCAGAAACGCCGAGGGTGAACCCGT
GTGCAATGCTTGTGGACTCTACATGAAACTCCATGGGGTGCCCAGACCACTTGCTATGAAAAAAGAGGGA
ATTCAAACCAGGAAACGAAAACCTAAGAACATAAATAAATCAAAGACTTGCTCTGGTAATAGCAATAATT
CCATTCCCATGACTCCAACTTCCACCTCTTCTAACTCAGATGATTGCAGCAAAAATACTTCCCCCACAAC
ACAACCTACAGCCTCAGGGGCGGGTGCCCCGGTGATGACTGGTGCGGGAGAGAGCACCAATCCCGAGAAC
AGCGAGCTCAAGTATTCGGGTCAAGATGGGCTCTACATAGGCGTCAGTCTCGCCTCGCCGGCCGAAGTCA
CGTCCTCCGTGCGACCGGATTCCTGGTGCGCCCTGGCCCTGGCCTAGTAATGAACTAGTCCGTAACTTGA
AAGTATTTCGATTTCTTGGCTTTATATATCTTGTGGAAAGGACGATTACTGAATCGTCTTTGATCTCTT
