>Addgene plasmid #143180 | TFORF2234 | depositor partial sequence | sequence record 281679 | Barcode
TTACTGAATCGTCTTTGATCTCTT
